>Addgene plasmid #170859 | His-Cavin1-GFP | addgene full sequence | sequence record 335136 | Addgene NGS Result
TGCACTCTCAGTACAATCTGCTCTGATGCCGCATAGTTAAGCCAGTATCTGCTCCCTGCTTGTGTGTTGG
AGGTCGCTGAGTAGTGCGCGAGCAAAATTTAAGCTACAACAAGGCAAGGCTTGACCGACAATTGCATGAA
GAATCTGCTTAGGGTTAGGCGTTTTGCGCTGCTTCGCGATGTACGGGCCAGATATACGCGTTGACATTGA
TTATTGACTAGTTATTAATAGTAATCAATTACGGGGTCATTAGTTCATAGCCCATATATGGAGTTCCGCG
TTACATAACTTACGGTAAATGGCCCGCCTGGCTGACCGCCCAACGACCCCCGCCCATTGACGTCAATAAT
GACGTATGTTCCCATAGTAACGCCAATAGGGACTTTCCATTGACGTCAATGGGTGGAGTATTTACGGTAA
ACTGCCCACTTGGCAGTACATCAAGTGTATCATATGCCAAGTACGCCCCCTATTGACGTCAATGACGGTA
AATGGCCCGCCTGGCATTATGCCCAGTACATGACCTTATGGGACTTTCCTACTTGGCAGTACATCTACGT
ATTAGTCATCGCTATTACCATGGTGATGCGGTTTTGGCAGTACATCAATGGGCGTGGATAGCGGTTTGAC
TCACGGGGATTTCCAAGTCTCCACCCCATTGACGTCAATGGGAGTTTGTTTTGGCACCAAAATCAACGGG
ACTTTCCAAAATGTCGTAACAACTCCGCCCCATTGACGCAAATGGGCGGTAGGCGTGTACGGTGGGAGGT
CTATATAAGCAGAGCTCTCCCTATCAGTGATAGAGATCTCCCTATCAGTGATAGAGATCGTCGACGAGCT
CGTTTAGTGAACCGTCAGATCGCCTGGAGACGCCATCCACGCTGTTTTGACCTCCATAGAAGACACCGGG
ACCGATCCAGCCTCCGGACTCTAGCGTTTAAACTTAAGCTTCGCCATGCATCATCATCACCACCACAGCA
GCGGCGAGGATGTCACGCTCCATATCGTTGAGCGGCCGTATTCCGGATTTCCCGATGCTTCCTCAGAGGG
CCCGGAGCCCACCCAAGGGGAGGCGCGGGCCACGGAGGAGCCGTCGGGGACCGGCTCCGACGAGCTGATC
AAGTCGGACCAGGTGAACGGTGTGCTGGTGCTGAGCCTTCTGGATAAAATCATCGGCGCCGTTGACCAGA
TCCAGCTGACCCAAGCCCAGCTGGAGGAGCGACAGGCGGAGATGGAGGGCGCTGTGCAGAGCATCCAGGG
AGAGCTGAGCAAGCTGGGCAAGGCGCACGCCACCACGAGCAACACCGTGAGCAAGTTGCTGGAGAAGGTG
CGCAAGGTCAGCGTCAACGTGAAGACCGTGCGCGGCAGCCTGGAGCGCCAGGCCGGCCAGATAAAGAAAC
TGGAGGTCAACGAGGCGGAGCTGCTGAGGCGCCGCAACTTCAAAGTCATGATCTACCAGGATGAAGTCAA
GCTGCCGGCCAAACTGAGCGTCAGCAAGTCGCTGAAAGAGTCGGAGGCACTGCCTGAGAAGGAGGGTGAC
GAGCTGGGCGAGGGCGAGCGGCCCGAGGATGACACCGCGGCGATCGAGCTGTCGTCCGACGAGGCGGTGG
AGGTGGAGGAGGTGATCGAGGAGTCCCGCGCCGAGCGCATCAAGCGCAGCGGCCTGCGGCGCGTGGACGA
CTTCAAGAAGGCCTTCTCCAAGGAGAAGATGGAGAAGACCAAGGTGCGCACGCGTGAGAACCTGGAGAAG
ACGCGCCTGAAGACCAAGGAGAACCTGGAGAAGACACGGCACACGCTGGAGAAGCGCATGAACAAGCTGG
GCACGCGCCTGGTGCCCGTGGAGCGACGAGAGAAGCTGAAGACATCCCGGGACAAGCTGCGCAAGTCCTT
CACGCCCGACCATGTGGTGTATGCGCGCTCCAAGACCGCTGTCTACAAGGTGCCGCCTTTCACCTTCCAC
GTCAAGAAGATCCGCGAGGGCGAGGTGGAGGTGCTGAAGGCCACCGAGATGGTGGAGGTGGGTCCCGAGG
ACGACGAGGTTGGCGCGGAGCGCGGCGAGGCCACTGACCTGCTGCGCGGGAGCAGCCCCGACGTGCACAC
GCTGCTGGAGATCACCGAGGAGTCGGACGCCGTCCTGGTGGACAAGAGCGACAGCGACGCGGATCCACCG
GTCGCCACCATGGTGAGCAAGGGCGAGGAGCTGTTCACCGGGGTGGTGCCCATCCTGGTCGAGCTGGACG
GCGACGTAAACGGCCACAAGTTCAGCGTGTCCGGCGAGGGCGAGGGCGATGCCACCTACGGCAAGCTGAC
CCTGAAGTTCATCTGCACCACCGGCAAGCTGCCCGTGCCCTGGCCCACCCTCGTGACCACCCTGACCTAC
GGCGTGCAGTGCTTCAGCCGCTACCCCGACCACATGAAGCAGCACGACTTCTTCAAGTCCGCCATGCCCG
AAGGCTACGTCCAGGAGCGCACCATCTTCTTCAAGGACGACGGCAACTACAAGACCCGCGCCGAGGTGAA
GTTCGAGGGCGACACCCTGGTGAACCGCATCGAGCTGAAGGGCATCGACTTCAAGGAGGACGGCAACATC
CTGGGGCACAAGCTGGAGTACAACTACAACAGCCACAACGTCTATATCATGGCCGACAAGCAGAAGAACG
GCATCAAGGTGAACTTCAAGATCCGCCACAACATCGAGGACGGCAGCGTGCAGCTCGCCGACCACTACCA
GCAGAACACCCCCATCGGCGACGGCCCCGTGCTGCTGCCCGACAACCACTACCTGAGCACCCAGTCCGCC
CTGAGCAAAGACCCCAACGAGAAGCGCGATCACATGGTCCTTAAGGAGTTCGTGACCGCCGCCGGGATCA
CTCTCGGCATGGACGAGCTGTACAAGTAAAGCGGCCGCTCGAGTCTAGAGGGCCCGTTTAAACCCGCTGA
TCAGCCTCGACTGTGCCTTCTAGTTGCCAGCCATCTGTTGTTTGCCCCTCCCCCGTGCCTTCCTTGACCC
TGGAAGGTGCCACTCCCACTGTCCTTTCCTAATAAAATGAGGAAATTGCATCGCATTGTCTGAGTAGGTG
TCATTCTATTCTGGGGGGTGGGGTGGGGCAGGACAGCAAGGGGGAGGATTGGGAAGACAATAGCAGGCAT
GCTGGGGATGCGGTGGGCTCTATGGCTTCTGAGGCGGAAAGAACCAGCTGGGGCTCTAGGGGGTATCCCC
[124 nt withheld, positions 3221-3344]
C
[91 nt withheld, positions 3346-3436]
AGGGTGATGGTTCACGTACCTAGAAGTTCCTATTCCGAAGTTCCTATTCTCTAGAAAGTATAGGAACTTC
CTTGGCCAAAAAGCCTGAACTCACCGCGACGTCTGTCGAGAAGTTTCTGATCGAAAAGTTCGACAGCGTC
TCCGACCTGATGCAGCTCTCGGAGGGCGAAGAATCTCGTGCTTTCAGCTTCGATGTAGGAGGGCGTGGAT
ATGTCCTGCGGGTAAATAGCTGCGCCGATGGTTTCTACAAAGATCGTTATGTTTATCGGCACTTTGCATC
GGCCGCGCTCCCGATTCCGGAAGTGCTTGACATTGGGGAATTCAGCGAGAGCCTGACCTATTGCATCTCC
CGCCGTGCACAGGGTGTCACGTTGCAAGACCTGCCTGAAACCGAACTGCCCGCTGTTCTGCAGCCGGTCG
CGGAGGCCATGGATGCGATCGCTGCGGCCGATCTTAGCCAGACGAGCGGGTTCGGCCCATTCGGACCGCA
AGGAATCGGTCAATACACTACATGGCGTGATTTCATATGCGCGATTGCTGATCCCCATGTGTATCACTGG
CAAACTGTGATGGACGACACCGTCAGTGCGTCCGTCGCGCAGGCTCTCGATGAGCTGATGCTTTGGGCCG
AGGACTGCCCCGAAGTCCGGCACCTCGTGCACGCGGATTTCGGCTCCAACAATGTCCTGACGGACAATGG
CCGCATAACAGCGGTCATTGACTGGAGCGAGGCGATGTTCGGGGATTCCCAATACGAGGTCGCCAACATC
TTCTTCTGGAGGCCGTGGTTGGCTTGTATGGAGCAGCAGACGCGCTACTTCGAGCGGAGGCATCCGGAGC
TTGCAGGATCGCCGCGGCTCCGGGCGTATATGCTCCGCATTGGTCTTGACCAACTCTATCAGAGCTTGGT
TGACGGCAATTTCGATGATGCAGCTTGGGCGCAGGGTCGATGCGACGCAATCGTCCGATCCGGAGCCGGG
ACTGTCGGGCGTACACAAATCGCCCGCAGAAGCGCGGCCGTCTGGACCGATGGCTGTGTAGAAGTACTCG
CCGATAGTGGAAACCGACGCCCCAGCACTCGTCCGAGGGCAAAGGAATAGCACGTACTACGAGATTTCGA
TTCCACCGCCGCCTTCTATGAAAGGTTGGGCTTCGGAATCGTTTTCCGGGACGCCGGCTGGATGATCCTC
CAGCGCGGGGATCTCATGCTGGAGTTCTTCGCCCACCCCAACTTGTTTATTGCAGCTTATAATGGTTACA
AATAAAGCAATAGCATCACAAATTTCACAAATAAAGCATTTTTTTCACTGCATTCTAGTTGTGGTTTGTC
CAAACTCATCAATGTATCTTATCATGTCTGTATACCGTCGACCTCTAGCTAGAGCTTGGCGTAATCATGG
TCATAGCTGTTTCCTGTGTGAAATTGTTATCCGCTCACAATTCCACACAACATACGAGCCGGAAGCATAA
AGTGTAAAGCCTGGGGTGCCTAATGAGTGAGCTAACTCACATTAATTGCGTTGCGCTCACTGCCCGCTTT
CCAGTCGGGAAACCTGTCGTGCCAGCTGCATTAATGAATCGGCCAACGCGCGGGGAGAGGCGGTTTGCGT
ATTGGGCGCTCTTCCGCTTCCTCGCTCACTGACTCGCTGCGCTCGGTCGTTCGGCTGCGGCGAGCGGTAT
CAGCTCACTCAAAGGCGGTAATACGGTTATCCACAGAATCAGGGGATAACGCAGGAAAGAACATGTGAGC
AAAAGGCCAGCAAAAGGCCAGGAACCGTAAAAAGGCCGCGTTGCTGGCGTTTTTCCATAGGCTCCGCCCC
CCTGACGAGCATCACAAAAATCGACGCTCAAGTCAGAGGTGGCGAAACCCGACAGGACTATAAAGATACC
AGGCGTTTCCCCCTGGAAGCTCCCTCGTGCGCTCTCCTGTTCCGACCCTGCCGCTTACCGGATACCTGTC
CGCCTTTCTCCCTTCGGGAAGCGTGGCGCTTTCTCATAGCTCACGCTGTAGGTATCTCAGTTCGGTGTAG
GTCGTTCGCTCCAAGCTGGGCTGTGTGCACGAACCCCCCGTTCAGCCCGACCGCTGCGCCTTATCCGGTA
ACTATCGTCTTGAGTCCAACCCGGTAAGACACGACTTATCGCCACTGGCAGCAGCCACTGGTAACAGGAT
TAGCAGAGCGAGGTATGTAGGCGGTGCTACAGAGTTCTTGAAGTGGTGGCCTAACTACGGCTACACTAGA
AGAACAGTATTTGGTATCTGCGCTCTGCTGAAGCCAGTTACCTTCGGAAAAAGAGTTGGTAGCTCTTGAT
CCGGCAAACAAACCACCGCTGGTAGCGGTGGTTTTTTTGTTTGCAAGCAGCAGATTACGCGCAGAAAAAA
AGGATCTCAAGAAGATCCTTTGATCTTTTCTACGGGGTCTGACGCTCAGTGGAACGAAAACTCACGTTAA
GGGATTTTGGTCATGAGATTATCAAAAAGGATCTTCACCTAGATCCTTTTAAATTAAAAATGAAGTTTTA
AATCAATCTAAAGTATATATGAGTAAACTTGGTCTGACAGTTACCAATGCTTAATCAGTGAGGCACCTAT
CTCAGCGATCTGTCTATTTCGTTCATCCATAGTTGCCTGACTCCCCGTCGTGTAGATAACTACGATACGG
GAGGGCTTACCATCTGGCCCCAGTGCTGCAATGATACCGCGAGACCCACGCTCACCGGCTCCAGATTTAT
CAGCAATAAACCAGCCAGCCGGAAGGGCCGAGCGCAGAAGTGGTCCTGCAACTTTATCCGCCTCCATCCA
GTCTATTAATTGTTGCCGGGAAGCTAGAGTAAGTAGTTCGCCAGTTAATAGTTTGCGCAACGTTGTTGCC
ATTGCTACAGGCATCGTGGTGTCACGCTCGTCGTTTGGTATGGCTTCATTCAGCTCCGGTTCCCAACGAT
CAAGGCGAGTTACATGATCCCCCATGTTGTGCAAAAAAGCGGTTAGCTCCTTCGGTCCTCCGATCGTTGT
CAGAAGTAAGTTGGCCGCAGTGTTATCACTCATGGTTATGGCAGCACTGCATAATTCTCTTACTGTCATG
CCATCCGTAAGATGCTTTTCTGTGACTGGTGAGTACTCAACCAAGTCATTCTGAGAATAGTGTATGCGGC
GACCGAGTTGCTCTTGCCCGGCGTCAATACGGGATAATACCGCGCCACATAGCAGAACTTTAAAAGTGCT
CATCATTGGAAAACGTTCTTCGGGGCGAAAACTCTCAAGGATCTTACCGCTGTTGAGATCCAGTTCGATG
TAACCCACTCGTGCACCCAACTGATCTTCAGCATCTTTTACTTTCACCAGCGTTTCTGGGTGAGCAAAAA
CAGGAAGGCAAAATGCCGCAAAAAAGGGAATAAGGGCGACACGGAAATGTTGAATACTCATACTCTTCCT
TTTTCAATATTATTGAAGCATTTATCAGGGTTATTGTCTCATGAGCGGATACATATTTGAATGTATTTAG
AAAAATAAACAAATAGGGGTTCCGCGCACATTTCCCCGAAAAGTGCCACCTGACGTCGACGGATCGGGAG
ATCTCCCGATCCCCTATGG
Features (pLannotate 1.2.2; 22 found; start..end, strand, type, name):
    203..582     +  enhancer       CMV enhancer: human cytomegalovirus immediate early enhancer
    583..786     +  promoter       CMV promoter: human cytomegalovirus (CMV) immediate early promoter
    788..807     +  promoter       PLtetO-1 promoter (fragment): modified phage lambda PL promoter with tet operator sites (Lutz and Bujard, 1997)
    809..828     +  promoter       PLtetO-1 promoter (fragment): modified phage lambda PL promoter with tet operator sites (Lutz and Bujard, 1997)
    836..869     +  promoter       TRE3GV promoter (fragment): 3rd-generation Tet-responsive promoter that can be activated by binding of Tet-On® 3G, optimized for retroviral and lentiviral vectors
    986..2158    +  CDS            Cavin1: CAVN1_MOUSE - Also known as Ptrf From Mus musculus (Mouse).
   2180..2899    +  CDS            EGFP: the original enhanced GFP (Yang et al., 1996) mammalian codon-optimized
   2951..3175    +  polyA_signal   bGH poly(A) signal: bovine growth hormone polyadenylation signal
   3179..3200    +  promoter       SV40 promoter (fragment): SV40 enhancer and early promoter
   3221..3454    +  rep_origin     f1 ori (fragment) (sequence partly withheld): f1 bacteriophage origin of replication; arrow indicates direction of (+) strand synthesis
   3459..3506    +  protein_bind   FRT: FLP-mediated recombination occurs in the 8-bp core sequence TCTAGAAA (Turan and Bode, 2011). FLP recombinase from the Saccharomyces cerevisiae 2μ plasmid
   3514..4536    +  CDS            HygR: aminoglycoside phosphotransferase from E. coli; aph(4)-Ia; confers resistance to hygromycin
   4546..4671    +  CDS            ble (fragment): BLE_KLEPN - Experimental evidence at protein level: Swiss-Prot protein existence level 1. Binding protein with a strong affinity to the bleomycin family of antibiotics. Binds to CL990; an antimitotic-antibiotic compound. From Klebsiella pneumoniae.
   4666..4787    +  polyA_signal   SV40 poly(A) signal: SV40 polyadenylation signal
   4860..4876    -  protein_bind   lac operator: The lac repressor binds to the lac operator to inhibit transcription in E. coli. This inhibition can be relieved by adding lactose or isopropyl-β-D-thiogalactopyranoside (IPTG). lac repressor encoded by lacI
   4884..4914    -  promoter       lac promoter: promoter for the E. coli lac operon
   4929..4950    -  protein_bind   CAP binding site: CAP binding activates transcription in the presence of cAMP. E. coli catabolite activator protein
   4963..5055    -  CDS            lacI (fragment): lac repressor; lacI; The lac repressor binds to the lac operator to inhibit transcription in E. coli. This inhibition can be relieved by adding lactose or isopropyl-β-D-thiogalactopyranoside (IPTG).
   5238..5826    -  rep_origin     ori: high-copy-number ColE1/pMB1/pBR322/pUC origin of replication
   5997..6857    -  CDS            AmpR: β-lactamase; bla; confers resistance to ampicillin, carbenicillin, and related antibiotics
   6858..6962    -  promoter       AmpR promoter: bla
   7021..48      -  misc_feature   bom (fragment) (across the origin): basis of mobility region from pBR322
