[The description below was written by a language model from this plasmid's Addgene catalogue record and pLannotate feature annotations shown in this document.]
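Description:
His-Cavin1-GFP is a mammalian expression plasmid built on the Invitrogen pcDNA5/FRT/TO backbone. It encodes mouse Cavin1 (caveolae associated protein 1, also known as Ptrf) with an N-terminal hexahistidine tag and a C-terminal EGFP fusion. The 7,025-nt sequenced record shows the Cavin1 coding sequence followed closely by mammalian codon-optimized EGFP, ending at a bovine growth hormone polyadenylation signal. The His tag is listed in the catalogue fields but is not annotated separately in the feature table.

Transcription is driven by the human CMV immediate-early enhancer and promoter. Just downstream are two short elements that the annotation software matched to tet operator-containing promoters. This fits the CMV/TetO2 arrangement of this backbone: expression is constitutive in ordinary cells, but it can be repressed and then induced with tetracycline or doxycycline in cells that express the Tet repressor.

The backbone also carries an FRT site directly upstream of a hygromycin resistance coding sequence with an SV40 poly(A) signal. No complete promoter is annotated in front of this gene. That layout allows FLP recombinase-mediated integration into a host line bearing a genomic FRT landing site, where the site supplies the promoter so that correct integrants become hygromycin resistant. In E. coli the plasmid replicates from a high-copy ColE1/pUC-type origin and is selected with ampicillin through the bla gene. Only fragments of the f1 origin, SV40 promoter, ble and lacI are annotated, and these appear to be backbone remnants.

The stated purpose is mammalian expression of the fusion protein. The GFP tag suits fluorescence localization of this caveolar coat component, and the associated publication is an imaging study of docked dense-core vesicles in neuroendocrine cells.
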