Addgene plasmid #170859: His-Cavin1-GFP
Purpose: Mammalian expression of His-Cavin1-GFP.
Depositing lab: Justin Taraska. Publication: The nanoscale molecular morphology of docked exocytic dense-core vesicles in neuroendocrine cells. Prasai B, Haber GJ, Strub MP, Ahn R, Ciemniecki JA, Sochacki KA, Taraska JW. Nat Commun. 2021 Jun 25;12(1):3970. doi: 10.1038/s41467-021-24167-9. PubMed 34172739.
Backbone
  Vector backbone: pcDNA5/FRT/TO
  Backbone manufacturer: Invitrogen
  Vector type: Mammalian Expression
Growth in bacteria
  Bacterial resistance: Ampicillin, 100 μg/mL
  Growth temperature: 37°C
  Growth strain: DH5alpha
  Copy number: High Copy
Gene/Insert
  Gene/Insert name: caveolae associated 1 (Cavin1)
  Species: M. musculus (mouse)
  Entrez Gene: Cavin1 (a.k.a. 2310075E07Rik, Cav-p60, Cavin, Ptrf)
  Promoter: CMV
  Tag / fusion protein: GFP (C terminal on backbone); (His)6 (N terminal on insert)
  Cloning method: Unknown
  Sequencing primers: 5′ CMV-F; 3′ BGH-rev
Terms and licenses: Academic/Nonprofit Terms; Industry Terms: Not Available to Industry
How to cite: His-Cavin1-GFP was a gift from Justin Taraska (Addgene plasmid # 170859 ; http://n2t.net/addgene:170859 ; RRID:Addgene_170859)
